>Addgene plasmid #176030 | pPBpuro-miRFP670-HRasCT | addgene full sequence | sequence record 348081 | Addgene NGS Result
CTAAATTGTAAGCGTTAATATTTTGTTAAAATTCGCGTTAAATTTTTGTTAAATCAGCTCATTTTTTAAC
CAATAGGCCGAAATCGGCAAAATCCCTTATAAATCAAAAGAATAGACCGAGATAGGGT
[37 nt withheld, positions 129-165]
AAAGAACGTGGACTCCAACGTCAAAGG
[49 nt withheld, positions 193-241]
T
[91 nt withheld, positions 243-333]
G
[124 nt withheld, positions 335-458]
CCCATTCGCCATTCAGGCTGCGCAACTGTTGGGAAGGGCGATCGGTGCGGGCCTCTTCGCTATTACGCCA
GCTGGCGAAAGGGGGATGTGCTGCAAGGCGATTAAGTTGGGTAACGCCAGGGTTTTCCCAGTCACGACGT
TGTAAAACGACGGCCAGTGAGCGCGCGTAATACGACTCACTATAGGGCGAATTGGGGCGCGCCATTCTAG
ATTAACCCTAGAAAGATAGTCTGCGTAAAATTGACGCATGCATTCTTGAAATATTGCTCTCTCTTTCTAA
ATAGCGCGAATCCGTCGCTGTGCATTTAGGACATCTCAGTCGCCGCTTGGAGCTCCCGTGAGGCGTGCTT
GTCAATGCGGTAAGTGTCACTGATTTTGAACTATAACGACCGCGTGAGTCAAAATGACGCATGATTATCT
TTTACGTGACTTTTAAGATTTAACTCATACGATAATTATATTGTTATTTCATGTTCTACTTACGTGATAA
CTTATTATATATATATTTTCTTGTTATAGATATCAACTAGAATGCTAGCATGGGCCCATCTCGACATTGA
TTATTGACTAGTTATTAATAGTAATCAATTACGGGGTCATTAGTTCATAGCCCATATATGGAGTTCCGCG
TTACATAACTTACGGTAAATGGCCCGCCTGGCTGACCGCCCAACGACCCCCGCCCATTGACGTCAATAAT
GACGTATGTTCCCATAGTAACGCCAATAGGGACTTTCCATTGACGTCAATGGGTGGAGTATTTACGGTAA
ACTGCCCACTTGGCAGTACATCAAGTGTATCATATGCCAAGTACGCCCCCTATTGACGTCAATGACGGTA
AATGGCCCGCCTGGCATTATGCCCAGTACATGACCTTATGGGACTTTCCTACTTGGCAGTACATCTACGT
ATTAGTCATCGCTATTACCATGGTCGAGGTGAGCCCCACGTTCTGCTTCACTCTCCCCATCTCCCCCCCC
TCCCCACCCCCAATTTTGTATTTATTTATTTTTTAATTATTTTGTGCAGCGATGGGGGCGGGGGGGGGGG
GGGSGCGCGCCRGGSGGGGSGGGGSGGGGSGRGGGGSGGGGSGGGGSGRGGCGGRGAGGTGCGGCGGCAG
CCAATCAGAGCGGCGCGCTCCGAAAGTTTCCTTTTATGGCGAGGCGGCGGCGGCGGCGGCCCTATAAAAA
GCGAAGCGCGCGGCGGGCGGGAGTCGCTGCGCGCTGCCTTCGCCCCGTGCCCCGCTCCGCCGCCGCCTCG
CGCCGCCCGCCCCGGCTCTGACTGACCGCGTTACTCCCACAGGTGAGCGGGCGGGACGGCCCTTCTCCTC
CGGGCTGTAATTAGCGCTTGGTTTAATGACGGCTTGTTTCTTTTCTGTGGCTGCGTGAAAGCCTTGAGGG
GCTCCGGGAGGGCCCTTTGTGCGGGGGGAGCGGCTCGGGGGGTGCGTGCGTGTGTGTGTGCGTGGGGAGC
GCCGCGTGCGGCTCCGCGCTGCCCGGCGGCTGTGAGCGCTGCGGGCGCGGCGCGGGGCTTTGTGCGCTCC
GCAGTGTGCGCGAGGGGAGCGCGGCCGGGGGCGGTGCCCCGCGGTGCGGGGGGGGCTGCGAGGGGAACAA
AGGCTGCGTGCGGGGTGTGTGCGTGGGGGGGTGAGCAGGGGGTGTGGGCGCGTCGGTCGGGCTGCAACCC
CCCCTGCACCCCCCTCCCCGAGTTGCTGAGCACGGCCCGGCTTCGGGTGCGGGGCTCCGTACGGGGCGTG
GCGCGGGGCTCGCCGTGCCGGGCGGGGGGTGGCGGCAGGKGGGGGTGCCGGGCGGGGCGGGGCCGCCTCG
GGCCGGGGRGGGCTCGGGGGRGGGGCGCGGCGGCCCCCGGAGCGCCGGCGGCTGTCGAGGCGCGGCGAGC
CGCAGCCATTGCCTTTTATGGTAATCGTGCGAGAGGGCGCAGGGACTTCCTTTGTCCCAAATCTGTGCGG
AGCCGAAATCTGGGAGGCGCCGCCGCACCCCCTCTAGCGGGCGCGGGGCGAAGCGGTGCGGCGCCGGCAG
GAAGGAAATGGGCGGGGAGGGCCTTCGTGCGTCGCCGCGCCGCCGTCCCCTTCTCCCTCTCCAGCCTCGG
GGCTGTCCGCGGGGGGACGGCTGCCTTCGGGGGGGACGGGGCAGGGCGGGGTTCGGCTTCTGGCGTGTGA
CCGGCGGCTCTAGAGCCTCTGCTAACCATGTTCATGCCTTCTTCTTTTTCCTACAGCTCCTGGGCAACGT
GCTGGTTATTGTGCTGTCTCATCATTTTGGCAAAGAATTGGGATCCGAATTCACCATGGTAGCAGGTCAT
GCCTCTGGCAGCCCCGCATTCGGGACCGCCTCTCATTCGAATTGCGAACATGAAGAGATCCACCTCGCCG
GCTCGATCCAGCCGCATGGCGCGCTTCTGGTCGTCAGCGAACATGATCATCGCGTCATCCAGGCCAGCGC
CAACGCCGCGGAATTTCTGAATCTCGGAAGCGTACTCGGCGTTCCGCTCGCCGAGATCGACGGCGATCTG
TTGATCAAGATCCTGCCGCATCTCGATCCCACCGCCGAAGGCATGCCGGTCGCGGTGCGCTGCCGGATCG
GCAATCCCTCTACGGAGTACTGCGGTCTGATGCATCGGCCTCCGGAAGGCGGGCTGATCATCGAACTCGA
ACGTGCCGGCCCGTCGATCGATCTGTCAGGCACGCTGGCGCCGGCGCTGGAGCGGATCCGCACGGCGGGT
TCACTGCGCGCGCTGTGCGATGACACCGTGCTGCTGTTTCAGCAGTGCACCGGCTACGACCGGGTGATGG
TGTATCGTTTCGATGAGCAAGGCCACGGCCTGGTATTCTCCGAGTGCCATGTGCCTGGGCTCGAATCCTA
TTTCGGCAACCGCTATCCGTCGTCGACTGTCCCGCAGATGGCGCGGCAGCTGTACGTGCGGCAGCGCGTC
CGCGTGCTGGTCGACGTCACCTATCAGCCGGTGCCGCTGGAGCCGCGGCTGTCGCCGCTGACCGGGCGCG
ATCTCGACATGTCGGGCTGCTTCCTGCGCTCGATGTCGCCGTGCCATCTGCAGTTCCTGAAGGACATGGG
CGTGCGCGCCACCCTGGCGGTGTCGCTGGTGGTCGGCGGCAAGCTGTGGGGCCTGGTTGTCTGTCACCAT
TATCTGCCGCGCTTCATCCGTTTCGAGCTGCGGGCGATCTGCAAACGGCTCGCCGAAAGGATCGCGACGC
GGATCACCGCGCTTGAGAGCCTCGAGAAGCTGAACCCTCCTGATGAGAGTGGCCCCGGCTGCATGAGCTG
CAAGTGTGTGCTCTCCTGAGCGGCCGCTCTAGAGTCAACTAACTTAAGCTAGCAACGGTTTCCCTCTAGC
GGGATCAATTCCGCCCCCCCCCCCTAACGTTACTGGCCGAAGCCGCTTGGAATAAGGCCGGTGTGCGTTT
GTCTATATGTTATTTTCCACCATATTGCCGTCTTTTGGCAATGTGAGGGCCCGGAAACCTGGCCCTGTCT
TCTTGACGAGCATTCCTAGGGGTCTTTCCCCTCTCGCCAAAGGAATGCAAGGTCTGTTGAATGTCGTGAA
GGAAGCAGTTCCTCTGGAAGCTTCTTGAAGACAAACAACGTCTGTAGCGACCCTTTGCAGGCAGCGGAAC
CCCCCACCTGGCGACAGGTGCCTCTGCGGCCAAAAGCCACGTGTATAAGATACACCTGCAAAGGCGGCAC
AACCCCAGTGCCACGTTGTGAGTTGGATAGTTGTGGAAAGAGTCAAATGGCTCTCCTCAAGCGTATTCAA
CAAGGGGCTGAAGGATGCCCAGAAGGTACCCCATTGTATGGGATCTGATCTGGGGCCTCGGTGCACATGC
TTTACATGTGTTTAGTCGAGGTTAAAAAAACGTCTAGGCCCCCCGAACCACGGGGACGTGGTTTTCCTTT
GAAAAACACGATAATACCATGACCGAGTACAAGCCCACGGTGCGCCTCGCCACCCGCGACGACGTCCCCA
GGGCCGTACGCACCCTCGCCGCCGCGTTCGCCGACTACCCCGCCACGCGCCACACCGTCGATCCGGACCG
CCACATCGAGCGGGTCACCGAGCTGCAAGAACTCTTCCTCACGCGCGTCGGGCTCGACATCGGCAAGGTG
TGGGTCGCGGACGACGGCGCCGCGGTGGCGGTCTGGACCACGCCGGAGAGCGTCGAAGCGGGGGCGGTGT
TCGCCGAGATCGGCCCGCGCATGGCCGAGTTGAGCGGTTCCCGGCTGGCCGCGCAGCAACAGATGGAAGG
CCTCCTGGCGCCGCACCGGCCCAAGGAGCCCGCGTGGTTCCTGGCCACCGTCGGCGTCTCGCCCGACCAC
CAGGGCAAGGGTCTGGGCAGCGCCGTCGTGCTCCCCGGAGTGGAGGCGGCCGAGCGCGCCGGGGTGCCCG
CCTTCCTGGAGACCTCCGCGCCCCGCAACCTCCCCTTCTACGAGCGGCTCGGCTTCACCGTCACCGCCGA
CGTCGAGGTGCCCGAAGGACCGCGCACCTGGTGCATGACCCGCAAGCCCGGTGCCTGATCGATGATCTAG
AGCTCGCTGATCAGCCTCGACTGTGCCTTCTAGTTGCCAGCCATCTGTTGTTTGCCCCTCCCCCGTGCCT
TCCTTGACCCTGGAAGGTGCCACTCCCACTGTCCTTTCCTAATAAAATGAGGAAATTGCATCGCATTGTC
TGAGTAGGTGTCATTCTATTCTGGGGGGTGGGGTGGGGCAGGACAGCAAGGGGGAGGATTGGGAAGACAA
TAGCAGGCATGCTGGGGATGCGGTGGGCTCTATGGCTTCTGAGGCGGAAAGAACCTGCAGCCCAAGCTTG
GCGTAATCATGGTCATAGCTGTTTCCTGTGTGAAATTGTTATCCGCTCACAATTCCACACAACATACGAG
CCGGAAGCATAAAGTGTAAAGCCTGGGGTGCCTAATGAGTGAGCTAACTCACATTAATTGCGTTGCGCTC
ACTGCCCGCTTTCCAGTCGGGAAACCTGTCGTGCCAGCGGATCTTAAAAGTTTTGTTACTTTATAGAAGA
AATTTTGAGTTTTTGTTTTTTTTTAATAAATAAATAAACATAAATAAATTGTTTGTTGAATTTATTATTA
GTATGTAAGTGTAAATATAATAAAACTTAATATCTATTCAAATTAATAAATAAACCTCGATATACAGACC
GATAAAACACATGCGTCAATTTTACGCATGATTATCTTTAACGTACGTCACAATATGATTATCTTTCTAG
GGTTAATCTAGTATACGCGTTTAATTAATCCAGCTTTTGTTCCCTTTAGTGAGGGTTAATTGCGCGCTTG
GCGTAATCATGGTCATAGCTGTTTCCTGTGTGAAATTGTTATCCGCTCACAATTCCACACAACATACGAG
CCGGAAGCATAAAGTGTAAAGCCTGGGGTGCCTAATGAGTGAGCTAACTCACATTAATTGCGTTGCGCTC
ACTGCCCGCTTTCCAGTCGGGAAACCTGTCGTGCCAGCTGCATTAATGAATCGGCCAACGCGCGGGGAGA
GGCGGTTTGCGTATTGGGCGCTCTTCCGCTTCCTCGCTCACTGACTCGCTGCGCTCGGTCGTTCGGCTGC
GGCGAGCGGTATCAGCTCACTCAAAGGCGGTAATACGGTTATCCACAGAATCAGGGGATAACGCAGGAAA
GAACATGTGAGCAAAAGGCCAGCAAAAGGCCAGGAACCGTAAAAAGGCCGCGTTGCTGGCGTTTTTCCAT
AGGCTCCGCCCCCCTGACGAGCATCACAAAAATCGACGCTCAAGTCAGAGGTGGCGAAACCCGACAGGAC
TATAAAGATACCAGGCGTTTCCCCCTGGAAGCTCCCTCGTGCGCTCTCCTGTTCCGACCCTGCCGCTTAC
CGGATACCTGTCCGCCTTTCTCCCTTCGGGAAGCGTGGCGCTTTCTCATAGCTCACGCTGTAGGTATCTC
AGTTCGGTGTAGGTCGTTCGCTCCAAGCTGGGCTGTGTGCACGAACCCCCCGTTCAGCCCGACCGCTGCG
CCTTATCCGGTAACTATCGTCTTGAGTCCAACCCGGTAAGACACGACTTATCGCCACTGGCAGCAGCCAC
TGGTAACAGGATTAGCAGAGCGAGGTATGTAGGCGGTGCTACAGAGTTCTTGAAGTGGTGGCCTAACTAC
GGCTACACTAGAAGAACAGTATTTGGTATCTGCGCTCTGCTGAAGCCAGTTACCTTCGGAAAAAGAGTTG
GTAGCTCTTGATCCGGCAAACAAACCACCGCTGGTAGCGGTGGTTTTTTTGTTTGCAAGCAGCAGATTAC
GCGCAGAAAAAAAGGATCTCAAGAAGATCCTTTGATCTTTTCTACGGGGTCTGACGCTCAGTGGAACGAA
AACTCACGTTAAGGGATTTTGGTCATGAGATTATCAAAAAGGATCTTCACCTAGATCCTTTTAAATTAAA
AATGAAGTTTTAAATCAATCTAAAGTATATATGAGTAAACTTGGTCTGACAGTTACCAATGCTTAATCAG
TGAGGCACCTATCTCAGCGATCTGTCTATTTCGTTCATCCATAGTTGCCTGACTCCCCGTCGTGTAGATA
ACTACGATACGGGAGGGCTTACCATCTGGCCCCAGTGCTGCAATGATACCGCGAGACCCACGCTCACCGG
CTCCAGATTTATCAGCAATAAACCAGCCAGCCGGAAGGGCCGAGCGCAGAAGTGGTCCTGCAACTTTATC
CGCCTCCATCCAGTCTATTAATTGTTGCCGGGAAGCTAGAGTAAGTAGTTCGCCAGTTAATAGTTTGCGC
AACGTTGTTGCCATTGCTACAGGCATCGTGGTGTCACGCTCGTCGTTTGGTATGGCTTCATTCAGCTCCG
GTTCCCAACGATCAAGGCGAGTTACATGATCCCCCATGTTGTGCAAAAAAGCGGTTAGCTCCTTCGGTCC
TCCGATCGTTGTCAGAAGTAAGTTGGCCGCAGTGTTATCACTCATGGTTATGGCAGCACTGCATAATTCT
CTTACTGTCATGCCATCCGTAAGATGCTTTTCTGTGACTGGTGAGTACTCAACCAAGTCATTCTGAGAAT
AGTGTATGCGGCGACCGAGTTGCTCTTGCCCGGCGTCAATACGGGATAATACCGCGCCACATAGCAGAAC
TTTAAAAGTGCTCATCATTGGAAAACGTTCTTCGGGGCGAAAACTCTCAAGGATCTTACCGCTGTTGAGA
TCCAGTTCGATGTAACCCACTCGTGCACCCAACTGATCTTCAGCATCTTTTACTTTCACCAGCGTTTCTG
GGTGAGCAAAAACAGGAAGGCAAAATGCCGCAAAAAAGGGAATAAGGGCGACACGGAAATGTTGAATACT
CATACTCTTCCTTTTTCAATATTATTGAAGCATTTATCAGGGTTATTGTCTCATGAGCGGATACATATTT
GAATGTATTTAGAAAAATAAACAAATAGGGGTTCCGCGCACATTTCCCCGAAAAGTGCCAC
Features (pLannotate 1.2.2; 23 found; start..end, strand, type, name):
     30..458     -  rep_origin     f1 ori (sequence partly withheld): f1 bacteriophage origin of replication; arrow indicates direction of (+) strand synthesis
    463..618     -  CDS            lacZα (fragment): LacZα fragment of β-galactosidase; lacZ fragment
    626..644     +  promoter       T7 promoter: promoter for bacteriophage T7 RNA polymerase
   1011..1390    +  enhancer       CMV enhancer: human cytomegalovirus immediate early enhancer
   1668..2684    +  intron         chimeric intron: chimera between introns from chicken β-actin and rabbit β-globin
   2754..3698    +  CDS            miRFP670: miRFP670 is a basic (constitutively fluorescent) near ir fluorescent protein published in 2016, derived from Rhodopseudomonas palustris. It has low acid sensitivity. It requires the cofactor biliverdin for fluorescence.
   3704..3767    +  CDS            H-Ras (fragment): human small GTPase proto-oncoprotein
   3833..4394    +  misc_feature   IRES: internal ribosome entry site (IRES) of the encephalomyocarditis virus (EMCV)
   4397..4996    +  CDS            PuroR: puromycin N-acetyltransferase; pac from Streptomyces alboniger; confers resistance to puromycin
   5029..5253    +  polyA_signal   bGH poly(A) signal: bovine growth hormone polyadenylation signal
   5257..5273    +  promoter       SV40 promoter (fragment): SV40 enhancer and early promoter
   5324..5340    -  protein_bind   lac operator: The lac repressor binds to the lac operator to inhibit transcription in E. coli. This inhibition can be relieved by adding lactose or isopropyl-β-D-thiogalactopyranoside (IPTG). lac repressor encoded by lacI
   5348..5378    -  promoter       lac promoter: promoter for the E. coli lac operon
   5393..5414    -  protein_bind   CAP binding site: CAP binding activates transcription in the presence of cAMP. E. coli catabolite activator protein
   5427..5466    -  CDS            lacI (fragment): lac repressor; lacI; The lac repressor binds to the lac operator to inhibit transcription in E. coli. This inhibition can be relieved by adding lactose or isopropyl-β-D-thiogalactopyranoside (IPTG).
   5751..5769    -  promoter       T3 promoter: promoter for bacteriophage T3 RNA polymerase
   5814..5830    -  protein_bind   lac operator: The lac repressor binds to the lac operator to inhibit transcription in E. coli. This inhibition can be relieved by adding lactose or isopropyl-β-D-thiogalactopyranoside (IPTG). lac repressor encoded by lacI
   5838..5868    -  promoter       lac promoter: promoter for the E. coli lac operon
   5883..5904    -  protein_bind   CAP binding site: CAP binding activates transcription in the presence of cAMP. E. coli catabolite activator protein
   5917..6009    -  CDS            lacI (fragment): lac repressor; lacI; The lac repressor binds to the lac operator to inhibit transcription in E. coli. This inhibition can be relieved by adding lactose or isopropyl-β-D-thiogalactopyranoside (IPTG).
   6192..6780    -  rep_origin     ori: high-copy-number ColE1/pMB1/pBR322/pUC origin of replication
   6951..7811    -  CDS            AmpR: β-lactamase; bla; confers resistance to ampicillin, carbenicillin, and related antibiotics
   7812..7916    -  promoter       AmpR promoter: bla
