[The description below was written by a language model from this plasmid's Addgene catalogue record and pLannotate feature annotations shown in this document.]
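Description:
pPBpuro-miRFP670-HRasCT is a mammalian expression plasmid of roughly 7.9 kb built on the pPBpuro backbone, made to express a membrane-targeted form of the near-infrared fluorescent protein miRFP670. It is propagated in E. coli through a high-copy ColE1/pUC-type origin with ampicillin selection (AmpR under its own bla promoter). It also carries cloning-vector remnants: an f1 origin, lacZα and lacI fragments, lac promoter/operator elements, and flanking T7 and T3 promoters. The "PB" in the backbone name suggests a piggyBac transposon vector intended for transposase-mediated genomic integration, but the feature table annotates no transposon terminal repeats, so the record does not confirm this.

The expression cassette begins with a CMV enhancer followed by a chimeric chicken β-actin/rabbit β-globin intron, an arrangement characteristic of a CAG-type promoter, although the core promoter itself is not separately annotated. This drives the miRFP670 coding sequence, a constitutively fluorescent protein derived from Rhodopseudomonas palustris that needs biliverdin as a cofactor. It is followed directly by a short fragment of human H-Ras. The construct name identifies this fragment as the C-terminal region of H-Ras, which generally contains the lipid-modified CAAX motif that anchors proteins to the plasma membrane. Downstream, an EMCV IRES links puromycin N-acetyltransferase to the same transcript, which ends at a bGH polyadenylation signal, so puromycin-resistant cells should also express the reporter.

The construct serves as a far-red plasma membrane marker for live-cell imaging and can be used to select stably expressing cell populations. The associated publication concerns collective cell migration and lamellipodial extension.
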