Addgene plasmid #176030: pPBpuro-miRFP670-HRasCT
Purpose: Encoding membrane-targeted miRFP670
Depositing lab: Michiyuki Matsuda. Depositing organization: Kyoto University, Graduate School of Biostudies. Publication: A feedback loop between lamellipodial extension and HGF-ERK signaling specifies leader cells during collective cell migration. Hino N, Matsuda K, Jikko Y, Maryu G, Sakai K, Imamura R, Tsukiji S, Aoki K, Terai K, Hirashima T, Trepat X, Matsuda M. Dev Cell. 2022 Oct 10;57(19):2290-2304.e7. doi: 10.1016/j.devcel.2022.09.003. Epub 2022 Sep 28. PubMed 36174555.
Backbone
  Vector backbone: pPBpuro
  Backbone size w/o insert (bp): 6900
  Total vector size (bp): 7931
  Vector type: Mammalian Expression
  Selectable markers: Puromycin
Growth in bacteria
  Bacterial resistance: Ampicillin, 100 μg/mL
  Growth temperature: 37°C
  Growth strain: DH5alpha
  Copy number: Unknown
Gene/Insert
  Gene/Insert name: Membrane-targeted miRFP670
  Species: Synthetic
Terms and licenses: Academic/Nonprofit Terms; Industry Terms: Not Available to Industry
How to cite: pPBpuro-miRFP670-HRasCT was a gift from Michiyuki Matsuda (Addgene plasmid # 176030 ; http://n2t.net/addgene:176030 ; RRID:Addgene_176030)
